Addgene plasmid #195502: pX335_U6-Chimeric_BB-CBh-hSpCas9n(D10A)_SOX17_Ex2_KI
Purpose: Cas9 nickase expression vector bearing a sgRNA targeting Exon 2 of human SOX17
Depositing lab: Alexander Meissner. Depositing organization: Max Planck Institute for Molecular Genetics. Publication: T-REX17 is a transiently expressed non-coding RNA essential for human endoderm formation. Landshammer A, Bolondi A, Kretzmer H, Much C, Buschow R, Rose A, Wu HJ, Mackowiak SD, Braendl B, Giesselmann P, Tornisiello R, Parsi KM, Huey J, Mielke T, Meierhofer D, Maehr R, Hnisz D, Michor F, Rinn JL, Meissner A. Elife. 2023 Jan 31;12:e83077. doi: 10.7554/eLife.83077. PubMed 36719724.
Backbone
  Vector backbone: pX335-U6-Chimeric_BB-CBh-hSpCas9n(D10A) (Plasmid #42335)
  Backbone manufacturer: Feng Zhang
  Backbone size w/o insert (bp): 8430
  Total vector size (bp): 8432
  Modifications to backbone: sgRNA targeting Exon 2 of human SOX17
  Vector type: Mammalian Expression, CRISPR
Growth in bacteria
  Bacterial resistance: Ampicillin, 100 μg/mL
  Growth temperature: 37°C
  Growth strain: DH5alpha
  Copy number: Unknown
Gene/Insert
  Gene/Insert name: sgRNA
  gRNA/shRNA sequence: GCAGTAATATACCGCGGAGT
  Species: H. sapiens (human)
  GenBank ID: hg19, chr8:55372518-55372537
  Entrez Gene: SOX17 (a.k.a. VUR3)
  Promoter: U6
  Tag / fusion protein: HA (N terminal on insert)
  Cloning method: Gibson Cloning
  Sequencing primers: 5′ CGATACAAGGCTGTTAGAGAG; 3′ ggaaagtccctattggcgtta
Resource information
  A portion of this plasmid was derived from a plasmid made by: sgRNA was ordered from Sigma-Aldrich as synthetic ssODN oligonucleotide
Terms and licenses: Academic/Nonprofit Terms; Industry Terms: Not Available to Industry
How to cite: pX335_U6-Chimeric_BB-CBh-hSpCas9n(D10A)_SOX17_Ex2_KI was a gift from Alexander Meissner (Addgene plasmid # 195502 ; http://n2t.net/addgene:195502 ; RRID:Addgene_195502)
