[The description below was written by a language model from this plasmid's Addgene catalogue record and pLannotate feature annotations shown in this document.]
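Description:
pX335_U6-Chimeric_BB-CBh-hSpCas9n(D10A)_SOX17_Ex2_KI is a mammalian CRISPR expression plasmid built on the pX335 backbone, which delivers both a Streptococcus pyogenes Cas9 nickase and a single guide RNA from one vector. It is propagated in E. coli through a high-copy ColE1/pUC-type origin and selected with ampicillin via the bla gene. An f1 phage origin is also present. The annotation additionally picks up an AAV2 inverted terminal repeat downstream of the polyadenylation signal, a remnant of the backbone lineage. With only one ITR annotated, nothing in the record indicates use as an AAV packaging vector.

The plasmid carries two expression units. A human U6 RNA polymerase III promoter drives a 20-nt spacer, inserted by Gibson cloning from a synthetic oligonucleotide, that is fused to the S. pyogenes guide RNA scaffold and targets exon 2 of human SOX17. The second unit uses the CBh hybrid promoter (CMV enhancer, chicken β-actin promoter and a hybrid CBA/MVM intron) to express human codon-optimised Cas9, terminated by a bovine growth hormone poly(A) signal. According to the construct name, this Cas9 carries the D10A mutation, which inactivates the RuvC domain so the enzyme nicks one strand rather than making a double-strand break. An HA-type epitope fragment is annotated just upstream of the Cas9 coding sequence, so the "N-terminal HA" tag listed in the catalogue belongs to the nuclease rather than to the sgRNA.

The "KI" suffix and the stated purpose suggest use in knock-in editing at SOX17 exon 2 in human cells, but the record does not describe the donor template or any paired guide. The feature table comes from a partial NGS assembly of 8,400 nt, slightly shorter than the catalogued 8,432 bp.
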