Features (pLannotate 1.2.2; 19 found; start..end, strand, type, name):
      5..125     +  promoter       chicken β-actin promoter (fragment): contains a 21-bp deletion relative to the standard chicken β-actin promoter
    126..353     +  intron         hybrid intron: hybrid between chicken β-actin (CBA) and minute virus of mice (MMV) introns (Gray et al., 2011)
    374..401     +  CDS            3xHA (fragment): three tandem HA epitope tags
    434..2149    +  CDS            Cas9(N): N-terminal portion of Streptococcus pyogenes Cas9 (Zetsche et al., 2015)
   2036..4534    +  CDS            Cas9(C): C-terminal portion of Streptococcus pyogenes Cas9 (Zetsche et al., 2015)
   4601..4712    +  polyA_signal   bGH poly(A) signal: bovine growth hormone polyadenylation signal
   4817..4957    +  repeat_region  AAV2 ITR: inverted terminal repeat of adeno-associated virus serotype 2 inverted
   4962..5013    -  misc_feature   bom (fragment): basis of mobility region from pBR322
   5032..5487    +  rep_origin     f1 ori (sequence partly withheld): f1 bacteriophage origin of replication; arrow indicates direction of (+) strand synthesis
   5488..5537    -  misc_feature   bom (fragment): basis of mobility region from pBR322
   5639..5674    -  CDS            rop (fragment): Rop protein, which maintains plasmids at low copy number; rop
   5769..5873    +  promoter       AmpR promoter: bla
   5874..6734    +  CDS            AmpR: β-lactamase; bla; confers resistance to ampicillin, carbenicillin, and related antibiotics
   6905..7493    +  rep_origin     ori: high-copy-number ColE1/pMB1/pBR322/pUC origin of replication
   7555..7795    +  promoter       U6 promoter: RNA polymerase III promoter for human U6 snRNA
   7824..7899    +  misc_RNA       gRNA scaffold: guide RNA scaffold for the Streptococcus pyogenes CRISPR/Cas9 system
   7906..7949    +  misc_RNA       gRNA scaffold (fragment): guide RNA scaffold for the Streptococcus pyogenes CRISPR/Cas9 system
   7996..8281    +  enhancer       CMV enhancer: human cytomegalovirus immediate early enhancer; contains an 18-bp deletion relative to the standard CMV enhancer
   8283..8399    +  promoter       chicken β-actin promoter (fragment): contains a 21-bp deletion relative to the standard chicken β-actin promoter
>Addgene plasmid #195502 | pX335_U6-Chimeric_BB-CBh-hSpCas9n(D10A)_SOX17_Ex2_KI | addgene full sequence | sequence record 383855 | Addgene Partial NGS Result
NNNNGGGCGGGGCGAGGCGGAGAGGTGCGGCGGCAGCCAATCAGAGCGGCGCGCTCCGAAAGTTTCCTTT
TATGGCGAGGCGGCGGCGGCGGCGGCCCTATAAAAAGCGAAGCGCGCGGCGGGCGGGAGTCGCTGCGCGC
TGCCTTCGCCCCGTGCCCCGCTCCGCCGCCGCCTCGCGCCGCCCGCCCCGGCTCTGACTGACCGCGTTAC
TCCCACAGGTGAGCGGGCGGGACGGCCCTTCTCCTCCGGGCTGTAATTAGCTGAGCAAGAGGTAAGGGTT
TAAGGGATGGTTGGTTGGTGGGGTATTAATGTTTAATTACCTGGAGCACCTGCCTGAAATCACTTTTTTT
CAGGTTGGACCGGTGCCACCATGTACCCATACGATGTTCCAGATTACGCTTCGCCGAAGAAAAAGCGCAA
GGTCGAAGCGTCCGACAAGAAGTACAGCATCGGCCTGGCCATCGGCACCAACTCTGTGGGCTGGGCCGTG
ATCACCGACGAGTACAAGGTGCCCAGCAAGAAATTCAAGGTGCTGGGCAACACCGACCGGCACAGCATCA
AGAAGAACCTGATCGGAGCCCTGCTGTTCGACAGCGGCGAAACAGCCGAGGCCACCCGGCTGAAGAGAAC
CGCCAGAAGAAGATACACCAGACGGAAGAACCGGATCTGCTATCTGCAAGAGATCTTCAGCAACGAGATG
GCCAAGGTGGACGACAGCTTCTTCCACAGACTGGAAGAGTCCTTCCTGGTGGAAGAGGATAAGAAGCACG
AGCGGCACCCCATCTTCGGCAACATCGTGGACGAGGTGGCCTACCACGAGAAGTACCCCACCATCTACCA
CCTGAGAAAGAAACTGGTGGACAGCACCGACAAGGCCGACCTGCGGCTGATCTATCTGGCCCTGGCCCAC
ATGATCAAGTTCCGGGGCCACTTCCTGATCGAGGGCGACCTGAACCCCGACAACAGCGACGTGGACAAGC
TGTTCATCCAGCTGGTGCAGACCTACAACCAGCTGTTCGAGGAAAACCCCATCAACGCCAGCGGCGTGGA
CGCCAAGGCCATCCTGTCTGCCAGACTGAGCAAGAGCAGACGGCTGGAAAATCTGATCGCCCAGCTGCCC
GGCGAGAAGAAGAATGGCCTGTTCGGCAACCTGATTGCCCTGAGCCTGGGCCTGACCCCCAACTTCAAGA
GCAACTTCGACCTGGCCGAGGATGCCAAACTGCAGCTGAGCAAGGACACCTACGACGACGACCTGGACAA
CCTGCTGGCCCAGATCGGCGACCAGTACGCCGACCTGTTTCTGGCCGCCAAGAACCTGTCCGACGCCATC
CTGCTGAGCGACATCCTGAGAGTGAACACCGAGATCACCAAGGCCCCCCTGAGCGCCTCTATGATCAAGA
GATACGACGAGCACCACCAGGACCTGACCCTGCTGAAAGCTCTCGTGCGGCAGCAGCTGCCTGAGAAGTA
CAAAGAGATTTTCTTCGACCAGAGCAAGAACGGCTACGCCGGCTACATTGACGGCGGAGCCAGCCAGGAA
GAGTTCTACAAGTTCATCAAGCCCATCCTGGAAAAGATGGACGGCACCGAGGAACTGCTCGTGAAGCTGA
ACAGAGAGGACCTGCTGCGGAAGCAGCGGACCTTCGACAACGGCAGCATCCCCCACCAGATCCACCTGGG
AGAGCTGCACGCCATTCTGCGGCGGCAGGAAGATTTTTACCCATTCCTGAAGGACAACCGGGAAAAGATC
GAGAAGATCCTGACCTTCCGCATCCCCTACTACGTGGGCCCTCTGGCCAGGGGAAACAGCAGATTCGCCT
GGATGACCAGAAAGAGCGAGGAAACCATCACCCCCTGGAACTTCGAGGAAGTGGTGGACAAGGGCGCTTC
CGCCCAGAGCTTCATCGAGCGGATGACCAACTTCGATAAGAACCTGCCCAACGAGAAGGTGCTGCCCAAG
CACAGCCTGCTGTACGAGTACTTCACCGTGTATAACGAGCTGACCAAAGTGAAATACGTGACCGAGGGAA
TGAGAAAGCCCGCCTTCCTGAGCGGCGAGCAGAAAAAGGCCATCGTGGACCTGCTGTTCAAGACCAACCG
GAAAGTGACCGTGAAGCAGCTGAAAGAGGACTACTTCAAGAAAATCGAGTGCTTCGACTCCGTGGAAATC
TCCGGCGTGGAAGATCGGTTCAACGCCTCCCTGGGCACATACCACGATCTGCTGAAAATTATCAAGGACA
AGGACTTCCTGGACAATGAGGAAAACGAGGACATTCTGGAAGATATCGTGCTGACCCTGACACTGTTTGA
GGACAGAGAGATGATCGAGGAACGGCTGAAAACCTATGCCCACCTGTTCGACGACAAAGTGATGAAGCAG
CTGAAGCGGCGGAGATACACCGGCTGGGGCAGGCTGAGCCGGAAGCTGATCAACGGCATCCGGGACAAGC
AGTCCGGCAAGACAATCCTGGATTTCCTGAAGTCCGACGGCTTCGCCAACAGAAACTTCATGCAGCTGAT
CCACGACGACAGCCTGACCTTTAAAGAGGACATCCAGAAAGCCCAGGTGTCCGGCCAGGGCGATAGCCTG
CACGAGCACATTGCCAATCTGGCCGGCAGCCCCGCCATTAAGAAGGGCATCCTGCAGACAGTGAAGGTGG
TGGACGAGCTCGTGAAAGTGATGGGCCGGCACAAGCCCGAGAACATCGTGATCGAAATGGCCAGAGAGAA
CCAGACCACCCAGAAGGGACAGAAGAACAGCCGCGAGAGAATGAAGCGGATCGAAGAGGGCATCAAAGAG
CTGGGCAGCCAGATCCTGAAAGAACACCCCGTGGAAAACACCCAGCTGCAGAACGAGAAGCTGTACCTGT
ACTACCTGCAGAATGGGCGGGATATGTACGTGGACCAGGAACTGGACATCAACCGGCTGTCCGACTACGA
TGTGGACCATATCGTGCCTCAGAGCTTTCTGAAGGACGACTCCATCGACAACAAGGTGCTGACCAGAAGC
GACAAGAACCGGGGCAAGAGCGACAACGTGCCCTCCGAAGAGGTCGTGAAGAAGATGAAGAACTACTGGC
GGCAGCTGCTGAACGCCAAGCTGATTACCCAGAGAAAGTTCGACAATCTGACCAAGGCCGAGAGAGGCGG
CCTGAGCGAACTGGATAAGGCCGGCTTCATCAAGAGACAGCTGGTGGAAACCCGGCAGATCACAAAGCAC
GTGGCACAGATCCTGGACTCCCGGATGAACACTAAGTACGACGAGAATGACAAGCTGATCCGGGAAGTGA
AAGTGATCACCCTGAAGTCCAAGCTGGTGTCCGATTTCCGGAAGGATTTCCAGTTTTACAAAGTGCGCGA
GATCAACAACTACCACCACGCCCACGACGCCTACCTGAACGCCGTCGTGGGAACCGCCCTGATCAAAAAG
TACCCTAAGCTGGAAAGCGAGTTCGTGTACGGCGACTACAAGGTGTACGACGTGCGGAAGATGATCGCCA
AGAGCGAGCAGGAAATCGGCAAGGCTACCGCCAAGTACTTCTTCTACAGCAACATCATGAACTTTTTCAA
GACCGAGATTACCCTGGCCAACGGCGAGATCCGGAAGCGGCCTCTGATCGAGACAAACGGCGAAACCGGG
GAGATCGTGTGGGATAAGGGCCGGGATTTTGCCACCGTGCGGAAAGTGCTGAGCATGCCCCAAGTGAATA
TCGTGAAAAAGACCGAGGTGCAGACAGGCGGCTTCAGCAAAGAGTCTATCCTGCCCAAGAGGAACAGCGA
TAAGCTGATCGCCAGAAAGAAGGACTGGGACCCTAAGAAGTACGGCGGCTTCGACAGCCCCACCGTGGCC
TATTCTGTGCTGGTGGTGGCCAAAGTGGAAAAGGGCAAGTCCAAGAAACTGAAGAGTGTGAAAGAGCTGC
TGGGGATCACCATCATGGAAAGAAGCAGCTTCGAGAAGAATCCCATCGACTTTCTGGAAGCCAAGGGCTA
CAAAGAAGTGAAAAAGGACCTGATCATCAAGCTGCCTAAGTACTCCCTGTTCGAGCTGGAAAACGGCCGG
AAGAGAATGCTGGCCTCTGCCGGCGAACTGCAGAAGGGAAACGAACTGGCCCTGCCCTCCAAATATGTGA
ACTTCCTGTACCTGGCCAGCCACTATGAGAAGCTGAAGGGCTCCCCCGAGGATAATGAGCAGAAACAGCT
GTTTGTGGAACAGCACAAGCACTACCTGGACGAGATCATCGAGCAGATCAGCGAGTTCTCCAAGAGAGTG
ATCCTGGCCGACGCTAATCTGGACAAAGTGCTGTCCGCCTACAACAAGCACCGGGATAAGCCCATCAGAG
AGCAGGCCGAGAATATCATCCACCTGTTTACCCTGACCAATCTGGGAGCCCCTGCCGCCTTCAAGTACTT
TGACACCACCATCGACCGGAAGAGGTACACCAGCACCAAAGAGGTGCTGGACGCCACCCTGATCCACCAG
AGCATCACCGGCCTGTACGAGACACGGATCGACCTGTCTCAGCTGGGAGGCGACAGCCCCAAGAAGAAGA
GAAAGGTGGAGGCCAGCTAAGAATTCCTAGAGCTCGCTGATCAGCCTCGACTGTGCCTTCTAGTTGCCAG
CCATCTGTTGTTTGCCCCTCCCCCGTGCCTTCCTTGACCCTGGAAGGTGCCACTCCCACTGTCCTTTCCT
AATAAAATGAGGAAATTGCATCGCATTGTCTGAGTAGGTGTCATTCTATTCTGGGGGGTGGGGTGGGGCA
GGACAGCAAGGGGGAGGATTGGGAAGAGAATAGCAGGCATGCTGGGGAGCGGCCGCAGGAACCCCTAGTG
ATGGAGTTGGCCACTCCCTCTCTGCGCGCTCGCTCGCTCACTGAGGCCGGGCGACCAAAGGTCGCCCGAC
GCCCGGGCTTTGCCCGGGCGGCCTCAGTGAGCGAGCGAGCGCGCAGCTGCCTGCAGGGGCGCCTGATGCG
GTATTTTCTCCTTACGCATCTGTGCGGTATTTCACACCGCATA
[95 nt withheld, positions 5014-5108]
T
[46 nt withheld, positions 5110-5155]
C
[141 nt withheld, positions 5157-5297]
CCTTTGACGTTGGAGTCCACGTTCTTT
[37 nt withheld, positions 5325-5361]
ACTCTATCTCGGGCTATTCTTTTGATTTATAAGGGATTTTGCCGATTTCGGTCTATTGGTTAAAAAATGA
GCTGATTTAACAAAAATTTAACGCGAATTTTAACAAAATATTAACGTTTACAATTTTATGGTGCACTCTC
AGTACAATCTGCTCTGATGCCGCATAGTTAAGCCAGCCCCGACACCCGCCAACACCCGCTGACGCGCCCT
GACGGGCTTGTCTGCTCCCGGCATCCGCTTACAGACAAGCTGTGACCGTCTCCGGGAGCTGCATGTGTCA
GAGGTTTTCACCGTCATCACCGAAACGCGCGAGACGAAAGGGCCTCGTGATACGCCTATTTTTATAGGTT
AATGTCATGATAATAATGGTTTCTTAGACGTCAGGTGGCACTTTTCGGGGAAATGTGCGCGGAACCCCTA
TTTGTTTATTTTTCTAAATACATTCAAATATGTATCCGCTCATGAGACAATAACCCTGATAAATGCTTCA
ATAATATTGAAAAAGGAAGAGTATGAGTATTCAACATTTCCGTGTCGCCCTTATTCCCTTTTTTGCGGCA
TTTTGCCTTCCTGTTTTTGCTCACCCAGAAACGCTGGTGAAAGTAAAAGATGCTGAAGATCAGTTGGGTG
CACGAGTGGGTTACATCGAACTGGATCTCAACAGCGGTAAGATCCTTGAGAGTTTTCGCCCCGAAGAACG
TTTTCCAATGATGAGCACTTTTAAAGTTCTGCTATGTGGCGCGGTATTATCCCGTATTGACGCCGGGCAA
GAGCAACTCGGTCGCCGCATACACTATTCTCAGAATGACTTGGTTGAGTACTCACCAGTCACAGAAAAGC
ATCTTACGGATGGCATGACAGTAAGAGAATTATGCAGTGCTGCCATAACCATGAGTGATAACACTGCGGC
CAACTTACTTCTGACAACGATCGGAGGACCGAAGGAGCTAACCGCTTTTTTGCACAACATGGGGGATCAT
GTAACTCGCCTTGATCGTTGGGAACCGGAGCTGAATGAAGCCATACCAAACGACGAGCGTGACACCACGA
TGCCTGTAGCAATGGCAACAACGTTGCGCAAACTATTAACTGGCGAACTACTTACTCTAGCTTCCCGGCA
ACAATTAATAGACTGGATGGAGGCGGATAAAGTTGCAGGACCACTTCTGCGCTCGGCCCTTCCGGCTGGC
TGGTTTATTGCTGATAAATCTGGAGCCGGTGAGCGTGGAAGCCGCGGTATCATTGCAGCACTGGGGCCAG
ATGGTAAGCCCTCCCGTATCGTAGTTATCTACACGACGGGGAGTCAGGCAACTATGGATGAACGAAATAG
ACAGATCGCTGAGATAGGTGCCTCACTGATTAAGCATTGGTAACTGTCAGACCAAGTTTACTCATATATA
CTTTAGATTGATTTAAAACTTCATTTTTAATTTAAAAGGATCTAGGTGAAGATCCTTTTTGATAATCTCA
TGACCAAAATCCCTTAACGTGAGTTTTCGTTCCACTGAGCGTCAGACCCCGTAGAAAAGATCAAAGGATC
TTCTTGAGATCCTTTTTTTCTGCGCGTAATCTGCTGCTTGCAAACAAAAAAACCACCGCTACCAGCGGTG
GTTTGTTTGCCGGATCAAGAGCTACCAACTCTTTTTCCGAAGGTAACTGGCTTCAGCAGAGCGCAGATAC
CAAATACTGTTCTTCTAGTGTAGCCGTAGTTAGGCCACCACTTCAAGAACTCTGTAGCACCGCCTACATA
CCTCGCTCTGCTAATCCTGTTACCAGTGGCTGCTGCCAGTGGCGATAAGTCGTGTCTTACCGGGTTGGAC
TCAAGACGATAGTTACCGGATAAGGCGCAGCGGTCGGGCTGAACGGGGGGTTCGTGCACACAGCCCAGCT
TGGAGCGAACGACCTACACCGAACTGAGATACCTACAGCGTGAGCTATGAGAAAGCGCCACGCTTCCCGA
AGGGAGAAAGGCGGACAGGTATCCGGTAAGCGGCAGGGTCGGAACAGGAGAGCGCACGAGGGAGCTTCCA
GGGGGAAACGCCTGGTATCTTTATAGTCCTGTCGGGTTTCGCCACCTCTGACTTGAGCGTCGATTTTTGT
GATGCTCGTCAGGGGGGCGGAGCCTATGGAAAAACGCCAGCAACGCGGCCTTTTTACGGTTCCTGGCCTT
TTGCTGGCCTTTTGCTCACATGTGAGGGCCTATTTCCCATGATTCCTTCATATTTGCATATACGATACAA
GGCTGTTAGAGAGATAATTGGAATTAATTTGACTGTAAACACAAAGATATTAGTACAAAATACGTGACGT
AGAAAGTAATAATTTCTTGGGTAGTTTGCAGTTTTAAAATTATGTTTTAAAATGGACTATCATATGCTTA
CCGTAACTTGAAAGTATTTCGATTTCTTGGCTTTATATATCTTGTGGAAAGGACGAAACACCGCAGTAAT
ATACCGCGGAGTGTTTTAGAGCTAGAAATAGCAAGTTAAAATAAGGCTAGTCCGTTATCAACTTGAAAAA
GTGGCACCGAGTCGGTGCTTTTTTGTTTTAGAGCTAGAAATAGCAAGTTAAAATAAGGCTAGTCCGTTTT
TAGCGCGTGCGCCAATTCTGCAGACAAATGGCTCTAGAGGTACCCGTTACATAACTTACGGTAAATGGCC
CGCCTGGCTGACCGCCCAACGACCCCCGCCCATTGACGTCAATAGTAACGCCAATAGGGACTTTCCATTG
ACGTCAATGGGTGGAGTATTTACGGTAAACTGCCCACTTGGCAGTACATCAAGTGTATCATATGCCAAGT
ACGCCCCCTATTGACGTCAATGACGGTAAATGGCCCGCCTGGCATTGTGCCCAGTACATGACCTTATGGG
ACTTTCCTACTTGGCAGTACATCTACGTATTAGTCATCGCTATTACCATGGTCGAGGTGAGCCCCACGTT
CTGCTTCACTCTCCCCATCTCCCCCCCCTCCCCACCCCCAATTTTGTATTTATTTATTTTTTAATTATTT
TGTGCAGCGATGGGGGCGGGGGGGGGGGN
